>Addgene plasmid #249180 | pAAV-GfaABC1D-mDE-Myc-His | addgene full sequence | sequence record 497692 | Addgene NGS Result
AGCGCCCAATACGCAAACCGCCTCTCCCCGCGCGTTGGCCGATTCATTAATGCAGCTGGCACGACAGGTT
TCCCGACTGGAAAGCGGGCAGTGAGCGCAACGCAATTAATGTGAGTTAGCTCACTCATTAGGCACCCCAG
GCTTTACACTTTATGCTTCCGGCTCGTATGTTGTGTGGAATTGTGAGCGGATAACAATTTCACACAGGAA
ACAGCTATGACCATGATTACGCCAGATTTAATTAAGGCCTTAATTAGGCTGCGCGCTCGCTCGCTCACTG
AGGCCGCCCGGGCAAAGCCCGGGCGTCGGGCGACCTTTGGTCGCCCGGCCTCAGTGAGCGAGCGAGCGCG
CAGAGAGGGAGTGGCCAACTCCATCACTAGGGGTTCCTTGTAGTTAATGATTAACCCGCCATGCTACTTA
TCTACGTAGCCATGCTCTAGGAAGATCTAACATATCCTGGTGTGGAGTAGGGGACGCTGCTCTGACAGAG
GCTCGGGGGCCTGAGCTGGCTCTGTGAGCTGGGGAGGAGGCAGACAGCCAGGCCTTGTCTGCAAGCAGAC
CTGGCAGCATTGGGCTGGCCGCCCCCCAGGGCCTCCTCTTCATGCCCAGTGAATGACTCACCTTGGCACA
GACACAATGTTCGGGGTGGGCACAGTGCCTGCTTCCCGCCGCACCCCAGCCCCCCTCAAATGCCTTCCGA
GAAGCCCATTGAGCAGGGGGCTTGCATTGCACCCCAGCCTGACAGCCTGGCATCTTGGGATAAAAGCAGC
ACAGCCCCCTAGGGGCTGCCCTTGCTGTGTGGCGCCACCGGCGGTGGAGAACAAGGCTCTATTCAGCCTG
TGCCCAGGAAAGGGGATCAGGGGATGCCCAGGCATGGACAGTGGGTGGCAGGGGGGGAGAGGAGGGCTGT
CTGCTTCCCAGAAGTCCAAGGACACAAATGGGTGAGGGGAGAGCTCTCCCCATAGCTGGGCTGCGGCCCA
ACCCCACCCCCTCAGGCTATGCCAGGGGGTGTTGCCAGGGGCACCCGGGCATCGCCAGTCTAGCCCACTC
CTTCATAAAGCCCTCGCATCCCAGGAGCGAGCAGAGCCAGAGCAGGTTGGAGAGGAGACGCATCACCTCC
GCTGCTCGCAAGCTTTATTGCGGTAGTTTATCACAGTTAAATTGCTAACGCAGTCAGTGCTTCTGACACA
ACAGTCTCGAACTTAAGCTGCAGAAGTTGGTCGTGAGGCACTGGGCAGGTAAGTATCAAGGTTACAAGAC
AGGTTTAAGGAGACCAATAGAAACTGGGCTTGTCGAGACAGAGAAGACTCTTGCGTTTCTGATAGGCACC
TATTGGTCTTACTGACATCCACTTTGCCTTTCTCTCCACAGGTGTCCACTCCCAGTTCAATTACAGCTCT
TAAGGCTAGAGTACTTAATACGACTCACTATAGGCTAGCCACCATGGAGACAGACACACTCCTGCTATGG
GTACTGCTGCTCTGGGTTCCAGGTTCCACTGGTGACGCGGCCCAGCCGGCCGGAGGAGCTGGTGATAACG
GGGGCGGGGATGACTCTAAGCATGGTGCAGGCGATGACTACTTCATCCCCAGCCAGGAATTCCTAGAGGC
CGAAAGGATGCATTCCCTCTCCTATTACCTCAAATATGGCGGCGGCGAGGAGACAACGACTGGCGAGAGT
GAGAACCGGAGGGAGGCTGCAGACAACCAAGAGGCCAAGAAAGCTGAGAGCTCACCAAATGCTGAACCTT
CAGATGAGGGCAACTCAAGGGAGCACAGTGCTGGTTCTTGCACGAACTTCCAATGTAAAAGGGGACACAT
TTGCAAAACCGATCCACAAGGGAAACCTCACTGTGTTTGCCAAGATCCAGAGACTTGTCCCCCTGCAAAA
ATCCTAGATCAGGCTTGTGGCACTGACAACCAAACCTACGCCAGCTCCTGTCACCTGTTTGCTACCAAGT
GCAGGCTGGAGGGGACCAAAAAGGGACACCAACTGCAGCTGGATTACTTCGGAGCTTGCAAATCTATTCC
TGCTCTCGAGGAAGCGCTCTCTCTAGAAGGGCCCGAACAAAAACTCATCTCAGAAGAGGATCTGAATAGC
GCCGTCGACCATCATCATCATCATCATTGAGCGGCCGCTTCGAGCAGACATGATAAGATACATTGATGAG
TTTGGACAAACCACAACTAGAATGCAGTGAAAAAAATGCTTTATTTGTGAAATTTGTGATGCTATTGCTT
TATTTGTAACCATTATAAGCTGCAATAAACAAGTTAACAACAACAATTGCATTCATTTTATGTTTCAGGT
TCAGGGGGAGATGTGGGAGGTTTTTTAAAGCAAGTAAAACCTCTACAAATGTGGTAAAATCGATAAGGAT
CTTCCTAGAGCATGGCTACGTAGATAAGTAGCATGGCGGGTTAATCATTAACTACAAGGAACCCCTAGTG
ATGGAGTTGGCCACTCCCTCTCTGCGCGCTCGCTCGCTCACTGAGGCCGGGCGACCAAAGGTCGCCCGAC
GCCCGGGCTTTGCCCGGGCGGCCTCAGTGAGCGAGCGAGCGCGCAGCCTTAATTAACCTAATTCACTGGC
CGTCGTTTTACAACGTCGTGACTGGGAAAACCCTGGCGTTACCCAACTTAATCGCCTTGCAGCACATCCC
CCTTTCGCCAGCTGGCGTAATAGCGAAGAGGCCCGCACCGATCGCCCTTCCCAACAGTTGCGCAGCCTGA
ATGGCGAATGGG
[124 nt withheld, positions 2743-2866]
C
[91 nt withheld, positions 2868-2958]
A
[49 nt withheld, positions 2960-3008]
CCTTTGACGTTGGAGTCCACGTTCTTT
[37 nt withheld, positions 3036-3072]
ACCCTATCTCGGTCTATTCTTTTGATTTATAAGGGATTTTGCCGATTTCGGCCTATTGGTTAAAAAATGA
GCTGATTTAACAAAAATTTAACGCGAATTTTAACAAAATATTAACGCTTACAATTTAGGTGGCACTTTTC
GGGGAAATGTGCGCGGAACCCCTATTTGTTTATTTTTCTAAATACATTCAAATATGTATCCGCTCATGAG
ACAATAACCCTGATAAATGCTTCAATAATATTGAAAAAGGAAGAGTATGAGTATTCAACATTTCCGTGTC
GCCCTTATTCCCTTTTTTGCGGCATTTTGCCTTCCTGTTTTTGCTCACCCAGAAACGCTGGTGAAAGTAA
AAGATGCTGAAGATCAGTTGGGTGCACGAGTGGGTTACATCGAACTGGATCTCAACAGCGGTAAGATCCT
TGAGAGTTTTCGCCCCGAAGAACGTTTTCCAATGATGAGCACTTTTAAAGTTCTGCTATGTGGCGCGGTA
TTATCCCGTATTGACGCCGGGCAAGAGCAACTCGGTCGCCGCATACACTATTCTCAGAATGACTTGGTTG
AGTACTCACCAGTCACAGAAAAGCATCTTACGGATGGCATGACAGTAAGAGAATTATGCAGTGCTGCCAT
AACCATGAGTGATAACACTGCGGCCAACTTACTTCTGACAACGATCGGAGGACCGAAGGAGCTAACCGCT
TTTTTGCACAACATGGGGGATCATGTAACTCGCCTTGATCGTTGGGAACCGGAGCTGAATGAAGCCATAC
CAAACGACGAGCGTGACACCACGATGCCTGTAGCAATGGCAACAACGTTGCGCAAACTATTAACTGGCGA
ACTACTTACTCTAGCTTCCCGGCAACAATTAATAGACTGGATGGAGGCGGATAAAGTTGCAGGACCACTT
CTGCGCTCGGCCCTTCCGGCTGGCTGGTTTATTGCTGATAAATCTGGAGCCGGTGAGCGTGGGTCTCGCG
GTATCATTGCAGCACTGGGGCCAGATGGTAAGCCCTCCCGTATCGTAGTTATCTACACGACGGGGAGTCA
GGCAACTATGGATGAACGAAATAGACAGATCGCTGAGATAGGTGCCTCACTGATTAAGCATTGGTAACTG
TCAGACCAAGTTTACTCATATATACTTTAGATTGATTTAAAACTTCATTTTTAATTTAAAAGGATCTAGG
TGAAGATCCTTTTTGATAATCTCATGACCAAAATCCCTTAACGTGAGTTTTCGTTCCACTGAGCGTCAGA
CCCCGTAGAAAAGATCAAAGGATCTTCTTGAGATCCTTTTTTTCTGCGCGTAATCTGCTGCTTGCAAACA
AAAAAACCACCGCTACCAGCGGTGGTTTGTTTGCCGGATCAAGAGCTACCAACTCTTTTTCCGAAGGTAA
CTGGCTTCAGCAGAGCGCAGATACCAAATACTGTTCTTCTAGTGTAGCCGTAGTTAGGCCACCACTTCAA
GAACTCTGTAGCACCGCCTACATACCTCGCTCTGCTAATCCTGTTACCAGTGGCTGCTGCCAGTGGCGAT
AAGTCGTGTCTTACCGGGTTGGACTCAAGACGATAGTTACCGGATAAGGCGCAGCGGTCGGGCTGAACGG
GGGGTTCGTGCACACAGCCCAGCTTGGAGCGAACGACCTACACCGAACTGAGATACCTACAGCGTGAGCT
ATGAGAAAGCGCCACGCTTCCCGAAGGGAGAAAGGCGGACAGGTATCCGGTAAGCGGCAGGGTCGGAACA
GGAGAGCGCACGAGGGAGCTTCCAGGGGGAAACGCCTGGTATCTTTATAGTCCTGTCGGGTTTCGCCACC
TCTGACTTGAGCGTCGATTTTTGTGATGCTCGTCAGGGGGGCGGAGCCTATGGAAAAACGCCAGCAACGC
GGCCTTTTTACGGTTCCTGGCCTTTTGCTGGCCTTTTGCTCACATGTTCTTTCCTGCGTTATCCCCTGAT
TCTGTGGATAACCGTATTACCGCCTTTGAGTGAGCTGATACCGCTCGCCGCAGCCGAACGACCGAGCGCA
GCGAGTCAGTGAGCGAGGAAGCGGAAG
Features (pLannotate 1.2.2; 18 found; start..end, strand, type, name):
      2..94      +  CDS            lacI (fragment): lac repressor; lacI; The lac repressor binds to the lac operator to inhibit transcription in E. coli. This inhibition can be relieved by adding lactose or isopropyl-β-D-thiogalactopyranoside (IPTG).
    107..128     +  protein_bind   CAP binding site: CAP binding activates transcription in the presence of cAMP. E. coli catabolite activator protein
    143..173     +  promoter       lac promoter: promoter for the E. coli lac operon
    181..197     +  protein_bind   lac operator: The lac repressor binds to the lac operator to inhibit transcription in E. coli. This inhibition can be relieved by adding lactose or isopropyl-β-D-thiogalactopyranoside (IPTG). lac repressor encoded by lacI
    258..388     -  repeat_region  AAV2 ITR (fragment): inverted terminal repeat of adeno-associated virus serotype 2 inverted
   1239..1371    +  intron         chimeric intron: chimera between introns from human β-globin and immunoglobulin heavy chain genes
   1416..1434    +  promoter       T7 promoter: promoter for bacteriophage T7 RNA polymerase
   1444..1506    +  sig_peptide    Igκ leader: leader sequence from mouse immunoglobulin κ light chain
   1504..2034    +  CDS            Sparcl1 (fragment): SPRL1_MOUSE - Also known as Ecm2, Sc1. Experimental evidence at protein level: Swiss-Prot protein existence level 1. From Mus musculus (Mouse).
   2110..2127    +  CDS            capTEV™ (fragment): composite tag for in vivo biotinylation, TEV protease cleavage, and 6xHis tagging
   2154..2275    -  polyA_signal   SV40 poly(A) signal: SV40 polyadenylation signal
   2298..2366    -  CDS            large T antigen (fragment): large T antigen from SV40 (simian virus 40)
   2437..2567    +  repeat_region  AAV2 ITR (fragment): inverted terminal repeat of adeno-associated virus serotype 2 inverted
   2581..2738    +  CDS            lacZα (fragment): LacZα fragment of β-galactosidase; lacZ fragment
   2743..3171    +  rep_origin     f1 ori (sequence partly withheld): f1 bacteriophage origin of replication; arrow indicates direction of (+) strand synthesis
   3224..3328    +  promoter       AmpR promoter: bla
   3329..4189    +  CDS            AmpR: β-lactamase; bla; confers resistance to ampicillin, carbenicillin, and related antibiotics
   4360..4948    +  rep_origin     ori: high-copy-number ColE1/pMB1/pBR322/pUC origin of replication
