[The description below was written by a language model from this plasmid's Addgene catalogue record and pLannotate feature annotations shown in this document.]
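Description:
pAAV-GfaABC1D-mDE-Myc-His is an AAV transfer plasmid built on a pAAV2 backbone for viral overexpression of a fragment of mouse Sparcl1 (also known as hevin, Sc1 or Ecm2) in mammalian cells. It is maintained in E. coli through a high-copy ColE1/pUC-type origin and selected with ampicillin via the bla (AmpR) gene. An f1 phage origin and remnants of the lac region (lacI and lacZα fragments, lac promoter and operator) are carried over from the cloning backbone. Two AAV2 inverted terminal repeats flank the expression cassette. They provide the cis signals for replication and packaging of the intervening DNA into recombinant AAV particles when rep, cap and helper functions are supplied in trans.

Between the ITRs, the plasmid name indicates a GfaABC1D promoter, the compact GFAP-derived element commonly used for astrocyte-directed expression. The automated annotation does not label this promoter, although an unannotated stretch upstream of the intron could accommodate it. A chimeric β-globin/immunoglobulin intron, included to enhance expression, and a short T7 promoter follow. The coding region begins with the mouse Igκ leader, a signal peptide that directs the product into the secretory pathway, fused to the Sparcl1 fragment recorded as amino acids 330–550. C-terminal Myc and 6xHis tags allow detection and purification. The feature table picks up only the His portion, as a partial match to a composite tag. An SV40 polyadenylation signal ends the transcript. The stated purpose is AAV-mediated overexpression of this Sparcl1 fragment, and the associated publication concerns hevin in astrocyte–microglia signalling and developmental thalamocortical synapse refinement.
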