Addgene plasmid #249180: pAAV-GfaABC1D-mDE-Myc-His
Purpose: AAV mediated overexpression of mouse Sparcl1 a.a. 330-550 fragment
Depositing lab: Cagla Eroglu. Depositing organization: Duke University. Publication: Astrocyte-microglia crosstalk through Hevin and Toll-like receptor signaling controls developmental thalamocortical synapse refinement. Ramirez JJ, Hardin EJ, Sakers K, Kim J, Colon Ortiz C, Savage JT, Hanamsagar R, Block CL, Singh SK, Bilbo SD, Eroglu C. Neuron. 2026 Feb 19:S0896-6273(25)00984-5. doi: 10.1016/j.neuron.2025.12.028. PubMed 41720089.
Backbone
  Vector backbone: pAAV2
  Vector type: Mammalian Expression, AAV
Growth in bacteria
  Bacterial resistance: Ampicillin, 100 μg/mL
  Growth temperature: 30°C
  Growth strain: NEB Stable
  Copy number: High Copy
Gene/Insert
  Gene/Insert name: Sparcl1
  Species: M. musculus (mouse)
  Mutation: amino acids 330–550
  Entrez Gene: Sparcl1 (a.k.a. Ecm2, Sc1, hevin, mast9)
  Tag / fusion protein: Myc (C terminal on insert); 6xHis (C terminal on insert)
Terms and licenses: Academic/Nonprofit Terms; Industry Terms: Not Available to Industry
How to cite: pAAV-GfaABC1D-mDE-Myc-His was a gift from Cagla Eroglu (Addgene plasmid # 249180 ; http://n2t.net/addgene:249180 ; RRID:Addgene_249180)
